Addgene plasmid #105813: pKK-RNAi-nucCHERRYmiR-TEV-FLAG
Purpose: (Empty Backbone) Functional studies using RNAi; rescue experiments; substituting protein for its different form. miRNA cassette with nuclear mCherry expression marker; your protein of interest with C-terminal FLAG.
Depositing lab: Andrzej Dziembowski. Depositing organization: Polish Academy of Sciences, Institute of Biochemistry and Biophysics. Publication: Versatile approach for functional analysis of human proteins and efficient stable cell line generation using FLP-mediated recombination system. Szczesny RJ, Kowalska K, Klosowska-Kosicka K, Chlebowski A, Owczarek EP, Warkocki Z, Kulinski TM, Adamska D, Affek K, Jedroszkowiak A, Kotrys AV, Tomecki R, Krawczyk PS, Borowski LS, Dziembowski A. PLoS One. 2018 Mar 28;13(3):e0194887. doi: 10.1371/journal.pone.0194887. eCollection 2018. PubMed 29590189.
Backbone
  Vector backbone: BI-16 (constructed based on pcDNA5/FRT/TO from Invitrogen)
  Backbone manufacturer: Sammarco & Grabczyk (PMID: 16212928)
  Vector type: Mammalian Expression, RNAi ; Flp-In competent
  Selectable markers: Hygromycin
  Tag / fusion protein: TEV-FLAG (C terminal on backbone)
Growth in bacteria
  Bacterial resistance: Ampicillin, 100 μg/mL
  Growth temperature: 37°C
  Growth strain: DH5alpha
  Copy number: High Copy
Gene/Insert
  Gene/Insert name: None
  Tag / fusion protein: TEV-FLAG (C terminal on backbone)
Terms and licenses: Academic/Nonprofit Terms; Industry Terms: Not Available to Industry
Depositor comments: This vector is a member of the pKK-RNAi series which belongs to the pKK vector family. It enables concomitant expression of two genes: 1) a cassette encoding miRNAs that target the gene of interest, and 2) an allele of the gene of interest with the protein coding sequence harbouring silent mutations that make the mRNA insensitive to the miRNAs. As a result, the endogenous alleles of the gene of interest are silenced, whereas the exogenous copy is expressed. Furthermore, the miRNAs are cotranscriptionally expressed with a fluorescent protein reporter so that analysis can be narrowed down to cells that express miRNA, provided that applied assay can distinguish cells expressing reporter. The reporter of miRNA expression has 3 repeats of the nuclear localisation signal of SV40 large T antigen, thus, it localizes to nucleus. This vector is a derivate of the BI16 plasmid (PMID: 16212928) and is suitable for stable cell line generation using the Flp-In system. Transcription of cloned DNA is driven by a tetracycline responsive bidirectional CMV promoter (see Szczesny RJ et al. for detailed description and protocols; bioRxiv, doi: https://doi.org/10.1101/160101)
How to cite: pKK-RNAi-nucCHERRYmiR-TEV-FLAG was a gift from Andrzej Dziembowski (Addgene plasmid # 105813 ; http://n2t.net/addgene:105813 ; RRID:Addgene_105813)
