[The description below was written by a language model from this plasmid's Addgene catalogue record and pLannotate feature annotations shown in this document.]
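Description:
pKK-RNAi-nucCHERRYmiR-TEV-FLAG is an empty mammalian expression and RNAi backbone of about 6.6 kb. It derives from the BI-16 plasmid, which was itself built on pcDNA5/FRT/TO, and belongs to the pKK-RNAi series. In E. coli it replicates from a high-copy ColE1/pUC-type origin and is selected with ampicillin; a fragment of the f1 origin is also annotated. For mammalian cells it carries an FRT site directly upstream of a hygromycin resistance coding sequence followed by an SV40 poly(A) signal. This is the usual Flp-In arrangement, in which FLP-mediated integration at a genomic FRT locus allows hygromycin selection of stable lines.

The payload sits around a tetracycline-responsive bidirectional CMV promoter: a shared enhancer flanked by two divergent CMV core promoters, each followed by tet operator sequences. One arm drives mCherry fused to SV40 large T nuclear localisation signals (three repeats according to the depositor). Downstream on the same transcript lie three tandem miR-155-derived flanking scaffolds for the miRNA hairpins, ending in an HSV TK poly(A) signal. Nuclear red fluorescence therefore marks the cells that express the miRNAs. The other arm leads into a cloning region followed by a TEV protease site, a FLAG epitope and the bGH poly(A) signal, so an inserted coding sequence gains a cleavable C-terminal FLAG tag.

No gene is inserted, and the record does not state what the miRNA positions target in the empty vector. The intended use is knockdown-and-rescue: miRNAs silence the endogenous gene while a silently mutated, miRNA-insensitive allele is co-expressed, allowing a protein to be replaced by a variant form. The two sequence records, depositor and NGS, give essentially identical annotations.
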