Features (pLannotate 1.2.2; 34 found; start..end, strand, type, name):
     18..252     +  promoter       SV40 promoter (fragment): SV40 enhancer and early promoter
    331..347     +  polyA_signal   bGH poly(A) signal (fragment): bovine growth hormone polyadenylation signal
    438..486     -  polyA_signal   HSV TK poly(A) signal: herpes simplex virus thymidine kinase polyadenylation signal (Cole and Stacy, 1985)
    602..643     -  ncRNA          3' miR-155: sequence downstream of the precursor of mouse miR-155 microRNA (Uva et al., 2013) miRNA
    707..733     -  ncRNA          5' miR-155: sequence upstream of the precursor of mouse miR-155 microRNA (Uva et al., 2013) miRNA
    740..781     -  ncRNA          3' miR-155: sequence downstream of the precursor of mouse miR-155 microRNA (Uva et al., 2013) miRNA
    845..871     -  ncRNA          5' miR-155: sequence upstream of the precursor of mouse miR-155 microRNA (Uva et al., 2013) miRNA
    878..919     -  ncRNA          3' miR-155: sequence downstream of the precursor of mouse miR-155 microRNA (Uva et al., 2013) miRNA
    983..1009    -  ncRNA          5' miR-155: sequence upstream of the precursor of mouse miR-155 microRNA (Uva et al., 2013) miRNA
   1080..1096    -  CDS            SV40 NLS (fragment): nuclear localization signal of SV40 (simian virus 40) large T antigen
   1136..1843    -  CDS            mCherry: mCherry is a basic (constitutively fluorescent) red fluorescent protein published in 2004, derived from Discosoma sp.. It is reported to be a very rapidly-maturing monomer with low acid sensitivity.
   1856..1875    -  promoter       PLtetO-1 promoter (fragment): modified phage lambda PL promoter with tet operator sites (Lutz and Bujard, 1997)
   1877..1896    -  promoter       PLtetO-1 promoter (fragment): modified phage lambda PL promoter with tet operator sites (Lutz and Bujard, 1997)
   1898..2101    -  promoter       CMV promoter: human cytomegalovirus (CMV) immediate early promoter
   2102..2249    -  enhancer       CMV enhancer (fragment): human cytomegalovirus immediate early enhancer; contains an 18-bp deletion relative to the standard CMV enhancer
   2282..2333    +  promoter       CMVd2 promoter: truncated human cytomegalovirus (CMV) immediate early promoter that yields moderately reduced expression relative to the full-length promoter
   2335..2354    +  promoter       PLtetO-1 promoter (fragment): modified phage lambda PL promoter with tet operator sites (Lutz and Bujard, 1997)
   2356..2375    +  promoter       PLtetO-1 promoter (fragment): modified phage lambda PL promoter with tet operator sites (Lutz and Bujard, 1997)
   2410..2426    +  CDS            TEV site (fragment): tobacco etch virus (TEV) protease recognition and cleavage site
   2495..2521    +  CDS            3xFLAG (fragment): three tandem FLAG® epitope tags
   2556..2780    +  polyA_signal   bGH poly(A) signal: bovine growth hormone polyadenylation signal
   2784..2805    +  promoter       SV40 promoter (fragment): SV40 enhancer and early promoter
   2826..3059    +  rep_origin     f1 ori (fragment) (sequence partly withheld): f1 bacteriophage origin of replication; arrow indicates direction of (+) strand synthesis
   3064..3111    +  protein_bind   FRT: FLP-mediated recombination occurs in the 8-bp core sequence TCTAGAAA (Turan and Bode, 2011). FLP recombinase from the Saccharomyces cerevisiae 2μ plasmid
   3119..4141    +  CDS            HygR: aminoglycoside phosphotransferase from E. coli; aph(4)-Ia; confers resistance to hygromycin
   4151..4276    +  CDS            ble (fragment): BLE_KLEPN - Experimental evidence at protein level: Swiss-Prot protein existence level 1. Binding protein with a strong affinity to the bleomycin family of antibiotics. Binds to CL990; an antimitotic-antibiotic compound. From Klebsiella pneumoniae.
   4271..4392    +  polyA_signal   SV40 poly(A) signal: SV40 polyadenylation signal
   4465..4481    -  protein_bind   lac operator: The lac repressor binds to the lac operator to inhibit transcription in E. coli. This inhibition can be relieved by adding lactose or isopropyl-β-D-thiogalactopyranoside (IPTG). lac repressor encoded by lacI
   4489..4519    -  promoter       lac promoter: promoter for the E. coli lac operon
   4534..4555    -  protein_bind   CAP binding site: CAP binding activates transcription in the presence of cAMP. E. coli catabolite activator protein
   4568..4660    -  CDS            lacI (fragment): lac repressor; lacI; The lac repressor binds to the lac operator to inhibit transcription in E. coli. This inhibition can be relieved by adding lactose or isopropyl-β-D-thiogalactopyranoside (IPTG).
   4843..5431    -  rep_origin     ori: high-copy-number ColE1/pMB1/pBR322/pUC origin of replication
   5602..6462    -  CDS            AmpR: β-lactamase; bla; confers resistance to ampicillin, carbenicillin, and related antibiotics
   6463..6567    -  promoter       AmpR promoter: bla
>Addgene plasmid #105813 | pKK-RNAi-nucCHERRYmiR-TEV-FLAG | depositor full sequence | sequence record 200371 | pKK-RNAi-nucCHERRYmiR-TEV-FLAG sequence 6598 bps
GACGGATCGGGAGATCCGCTGTGGAATGTGTGTCAGTTAGGGTGTGGAAAGTCCCCAGGCTCCCCAGCAG
GCAGAAGTATGCAAAGCATGCATCTCAATTAGTCAGCAACCAGGTGTGGAAAGTCCCCAGGCTCCCCAGC
AGGCAGAAGTATGCAAAGCATGCATCTCAATTAGTCAGCAACCATAGTCCCGCCCCTAACTCCGCCCATC
CCGCCCCTAACTCCGCCCAGTTCCGCCCATTCTCCGCTCCATCGTTCAGATCCTTATCGATGCTATGGCA
GGGCCTGCCGCCCCGACGTTGGCTGCGAGCCCTGGGCCTTCACCCGAACTTGGGGGGTGGGGTGGGGAAA
AGGAAGAAACGCGGGCGTATTGGCCCCAATGGGGTCACGGTGGGGTATCGACAGAGTGCCAGCCCTGGGA
CCGAACCCCGCGTTTATGAACAAACGACCCAACACCCGTGCGTTTTATTCTGTCTTTTTATTGCCGTCAT
AGCGCGGGTTCCTTCCGGTATTGTCTCCTTCCGTGTTTCAGTTAGCCTCCCCCATCAGCGAACCGCGGGC
CCTCTAGATCACTAGATATGACGCGTGCGGCCGCAGATCTGGGCCATTTGTTCCATGTGAGTGCTAGTAA
CAGGCCTTGTGTCCTGAAATGTACTGCGTGGAGACGTCAGTCAGTGGCCAAAACGTCTCCACGCGCAGTA
CATTTCAGCATACAGCCTTCAGCAAGCCTCCAGGATCTGGGCCATTTGTTCCATGTGAGTGCTAGTAACA
GGCCTTGTGTCCTGAAATGTACTGCGTGGAGACGTCAGTCAGTGGCCAAAACGTCTCCACGCGCAGTACA
TTTCAGCATACAGCCTTCAGCAAGCCTCCAGGATCTGGGCCATTTGTTCCATGTGAGTGCTAGTAACAGG
CCTTGTGTCCTGAAATGTACTGCGTGGAGACGTCAGTCAGTGGCCAAAACGTCTCCACGCGCAGTACATT
TCAGCATACAGCCTTCAGCAAGCCTCCAGGATCACTTAAGACTAGCGCTCCAATTGCACTACCTCCTCTT
ACTACACCTTGCGTTTCTTCTTTGGGTCGACCTTTCTCTTCTTTTTAGGGTCCACCTTCCGCTTTTTCTT
GGGGTCTGCTGCGGCCTTGTACAGCTCGTCCATGCCGCCGGTGGAGTGGCGGCCCTCGGCGCGTTCGTAC
TGTTCCACGATGGTGTAGTCCTCGTTGTGGGAGGTGATGTCCAACTTGATGTTGACGTTGTAGGCGCCGG
GCAGCTGCACGGGCTTCTTGGCCTTGTAGGTGGTCTTGACCTCAGCGTCGTAGTGGCCGCCGTCCTTCAG
CTTCAGCCTCTGCTTGATCTCGCCCTTCAGGGCGCCGTCCTCGGGGTACATCCGCTCGGAGGAGGCCTCC
CAGCCCATGGTCTTCTTCTGCATTACGGGGCCGTCGGAGGGGAAGTTGGTGCCGCGCAGCTTCACCTTGT
AGATGAACTCGCCGTCCTGCAGGGAGGAGTCCTGGGTCACGGTCACCACGCCGCCGTCCTCGAAGTTCAT
CACGCGCTCCCACTTGAAGCCCTCGGGGAAGGACAGCTTCAAGTAGTCGGGGATGTCGGCGGGGTGCTTC
ACGTAGGCCTTGGAGCCGTACATGAACTGAGGGGACAGGATGTCCCAGGCGAAGGGCAGGGGGCCACCCT
TGGTCACCTTCAGCTTGGCGGTCTGGGTGCCCTCGTAGGGGCGGCCCTCGCCCTCGCCCTCGATCTCGAA
CTCGTGGCCGTTCACGGAGCCCTCCATGTGCACCTTGAAGCGCATGAACTCCTTGATGATGGCCATGTTA
TCCTCCTCGCCCTTGCTCACCATGGTCCTAGGACGATCTCTATCACTGATAGGGAGATCTCTATCACTGA
TAGGGAGAGCTCTGCTTATATAGACCTCCCACCGTACACGCCTACCGCCCATTTGCGTCAATGGGGCGGA
GTTGTTACGACATTTTGGAAAGTCCCGTTGATTTTGGTGCCAAAACAAACTCCCATTGACGTCAATGGGG
TGGAGACTTGGAAATCCCCGTGAGTCAAACCGCTATCCACGCCCATTGATGTACTGCCAAAACCGCATCA
CCATGGTAATAGCGATGACTAATACGTAGATGTACTGCCAAGTAGGAAAGTCCCATAAGGTCATGTACTG
GGCATAATGCCAGGCGGGCCATTTACCGTCATTGACGTCAATAGGGGGCGTACTTGGCATATGATACACT
TGATGTACTCTAGAAAAATGTCGTAACAACTCCGCCCCATTGACGCAAATGGGCGGTAGGCGTGTACGGT
GGGAGGTCTATATAAGCAGAGCTCTCCCTATCAGTGATAGAGATCTCCCTATCAGTGATAGAGATCGTCG
GATCTAAGCTTGGTACCGAGCTCGGATCCGAAAACCTGTACTTCCAAGGAACCGGTGGTCACCTGTACAA
TCGATCCTGCAGGAGCTAGCGAGAATTTGTATTTTCAGGGTGATATCGATTACAAGGATGACGACGATAA
GTAGCTCGAGGTTTAAACCCGCTGATCAGCCTCGACTGTGCCTTCTAGTTGCCAGCCATCTGTTGTTTGC
CCCTCCCCCGTGCCTTCCTTGACCCTGGAAGGTGCCACTCCCACTGTCCTTTCCTAATAAAATGAGGAAA
TTGCATCGCATTGTCTGAGTAGGTGTCATTCTATTCTGGGGGGTGGGGTGGGGCAGGACAGCAAGGGGGA
GGATTGGGAAGACAATAGCAGGCATGCTGGGGATGCGGTGGGCTCTATGGCTTCTGAGGCGGAAAGAACC
AGCTGGGGCTCTAGGGGGTATCCCC
[124 nt withheld, positions 2826-2949]
C
[91 nt withheld, positions 2951-3041]
AGGGTGATGGTTCACGTACCTAGAAGTTCCTATTCCGAAGTTCCTATTCTCTAGAAAGTATAGGAACTTC
CTTGGCCAAAAAGCCTGAACTCACCGCGACGTCTGTCGAGAAGTTTCTGATCGAAAAGTTCGACAGCGTC
TCCGACCTGATGCAGCTCTCGGAGGGCGAAGAATCTCGTGCTTTCAGCTTCGATGTAGGAGGGCGTGGAT
ATGTCCTGCGGGTAAATAGCTGCGCCGATGGTTTCTACAAAGATCGTTATGTTTATCGGCACTTTGCATC
GGCCGCGCTCCCGATTCCGGAAGTGCTTGACATTGGGGAATTCAGCGAGAGCCTGACCTATTGCATCTCC
CGCCGTGCACAGGGTGTCACGTTGCAAGACCTGCCTGAAACCGAACTGCCCGCTGTTCTGCAGCCGGTCG
CGGAGGCCATGGATGCGATCGCTGCGGCCGATCTTAGCCAGACGAGCGGGTTCGGCCCATTCGGACCGCA
AGGAATCGGTCAATACACTACATGGCGTGATTTCATATGCGCGATTGCTGATCCCCATGTGTATCACTGG
CAAACTGTGATGGACGACACCGTCAGTGCGTCCGTCGCGCAGGCTCTCGATGAGCTGATGCTTTGGGCCG
AGGACTGCCCCGAAGTCCGGCACCTCGTGCACGCGGATTTCGGCTCCAACAATGTCCTGACGGACAATGG
CCGCATAACAGCGGTCATTGACTGGAGCGAGGCGATGTTCGGGGATTCCCAATACGAGGTCGCCAACATC
TTCTTCTGGAGGCCGTGGTTGGCTTGTATGGAGCAGCAGACGCGCTACTTCGAGCGGAGGCATCCGGAGC
TTGCAGGATCGCCGCGGCTCCGGGCGTATATGCTCCGCATTGGTCTTGACCAACTCTATCAGAGCTTGGT
TGACGGCAATTTCGATGATGCAGCTTGGGCGCAGGGTCGATGCGACGCAATCGTCCGATCCGGAGCCGGG
ACTGTCGGGCGTACACAAATCGCCCGCAGAAGCGCGGCCGTCTGGACCGATGGCTGTGTAGAAGTACTCG
CCGATAGTGGAAACCGACGCCCCAGCACTCGTCCGAGGGCAAAGGAATAGCACGTACTACGAGATTTCGA
TTCCACCGCCGCCTTCTATGAAAGGTTGGGCTTCGGAATCGTTTTCCGGGACGCCGGCTGGATGATCCTC
CAGCGCGGGGATCTCATGCTGGAGTTCTTCGCCCACCCCAACTTGTTTATTGCAGCTTATAATGGTTACA
AATAAAGCAATAGCATCACAAATTTCACAAATAAAGCATTTTTTTCACTGCATTCTAGTTGTGGTTTGTC
CAAACTCATCAATGTATCTTATCATGTCTGTATACCGTCGACCTCTAGCTAGAGCTTGGCGTAATCATGG
TCATAGCTGTTTCCTGTGTGAAATTGTTATCCGCTCACAATTCCACACAACATACGAGCCGGAAGCATAA
AGTGTAAAGCCTGGGGTGCCTAATGAGTGAGCTAACTCACATTAATTGCGTTGCGCTCACTGCCCGCTTT
CCAGTCGGGAAACCTGTCGTGCCAGCTGCATTAATGAATCGGCCAACGCGCGGGGAGAGGCGGTTTGCGT
ATTGGGCGCTCTTCCGCTTCCTCGCTCACTGACTCGCTGCGCTCGGTCGTTCGGCTGCGGCGAGCGGTAT
CAGCTCACTCAAAGGCGGTAATACGGTTATCCACAGAATCAGGGGATAACGCAGGAAAGAACATGTGAGC
AAAAGGCCAGCAAAAGGCCAGGAACCGTAAAAAGGCCGCGTTGCTGGCGTTTTTCCATAGGCTCCGCCCC
CCTGACGAGCATCACAAAAATCGACGCTCAAGTCAGAGGTGGCGAAACCCGACAGGACTATAAAGATACC
AGGCGTTTCCCCCTGGAAGCTCCCTCGTGCGCTCTCCTGTTCCGACCCTGCCGCTTACCGGATACCTGTC
CGCCTTTCTCCCTTCGGGAAGCGTGGCGCTTTCTCATAGCTCACGCTGTAGGTATCTCAGTTCGGTGTAG
GTCGTTCGCTCCAAGCTGGGCTGTGTGCACGAACCCCCCGTTCAGCCCGACCGCTGCGCCTTATCCGGTA
ACTATCGTCTTGAGTCCAACCCGGTAAGACACGACTTATCGCCACTGGCAGCAGCCACTGGTAACAGGAT
TAGCAGAGCGAGGTATGTAGGCGGTGCTACAGAGTTCTTGAAGTGGTGGCCTAACTACGGCTACACTAGA
AGAACAGTATTTGGTATCTGCGCTCTGCTGAAGCCAGTTACCTTCGGAAAAAGAGTTGGTAGCTCTTGAT
CCGGCAAACAAACCACCGCTGGTAGCGGTGGTTTTTTTGTTTGCAAGCAGCAGATTACGCGCAGAAAAAA
AGGATCTCAAGAAGATCCTTTGATCTTTTCTACGGGGTCTGACGCTCAGTGGAACGAAAACTCACGTTAA
GGGATTTTGGTCATGAGATTATCAAAAAGGATCTTCACCTAGATCCTTTTAAATTAAAAATGAAGTTTTA
AATCAATCTAAAGTATATATGAGTAAACTTGGTCTGACAGTTACCAATGCTTAATCAGTGAGGCACCTAT
CTCAGCGATCTGTCTATTTCGTTCATCCATAGTTGCCTGACTCCCCGTCGTGTAGATAACTACGATACGG
GAGGGCTTACCATCTGGCCCCAGTGCTGCAATGATACCGCGAGACCCACGCTCACCGGCTCCAGATTTAT
CAGCAATAAACCAGCCAGCCGGAAGGGCCGAGCGCAGAAGTGGTCCTGCAACTTTATCCGCCTCCATCCA
GTCTATTAATTGTTGCCGGGAAGCTAGAGTAAGTAGTTCGCCAGTTAATAGTTTGCGCAACGTTGTTGCC
ATTGCTACAGGCATCGTGGTGTCACGCTCGTCGTTTGGTATGGCTTCATTCAGCTCCGGTTCCCAACGAT
CAAGGCGAGTTACATGATCCCCCATGTTGTGCAAAAAAGCGGTTAGCTCCTTCGGTCCTCCGATCGTTGT
CAGAAGTAAGTTGGCCGCAGTGTTATCACTCATGGTTATGGCAGCACTGCATAATTCTCTTACTGTCATG
CCATCCGTAAGATGCTTTTCTGTGACTGGTGAGTACTCAACCAAGTCATTCTGAGAATAGTGTATGCGGC
GACCGAGTTGCTCTTGCCCGGCGTCAATACGGGATAATACCGCGCCACATAGCAGAACTTTAAAAGTGCT
CATCATTGGAAAACGTTCTTCGGGGCGAAAACTCTCAAGGATCTTACCGCTGTTGAGATCCAGTTCGATG
TAACCCACTCGTGCACCCAACTGATCTTCAGCATCTTTTACTTTCACCAGCGTTTCTGGGTGAGCAAAAA
CAGGAAGGCAAAATGCCGCAAAAAAGGGAATAAGGGCGACACGGAAATGTTGAATACTCATACTCTTCCT
TTTTCAATATTATTGAAGCATTTATCAGGGTTATTGTCTCATGAGCGGATACATATTTGAATGTATTTAG
AAAAATAAACAAATAGGGGTTCCGCGCACATTTCCCCGAAAAGTGCCACCTGACGTC
