Features (pLannotate 1.2.2; 34 found; start..end, strand, type, name):
     11..245     +  promoter       SV40 promoter (fragment): SV40 enhancer and early promoter
    324..340     +  polyA_signal   bGH poly(A) signal (fragment): bovine growth hormone polyadenylation signal
    431..479     -  polyA_signal   HSV TK poly(A) signal: herpes simplex virus thymidine kinase polyadenylation signal (Cole and Stacy, 1985)
    595..636     -  ncRNA          3' miR-155: sequence downstream of the precursor of mouse miR-155 microRNA (Uva et al., 2013) miRNA
    700..726     -  ncRNA          5' miR-155: sequence upstream of the precursor of mouse miR-155 microRNA (Uva et al., 2013) miRNA
    733..774     -  ncRNA          3' miR-155: sequence downstream of the precursor of mouse miR-155 microRNA (Uva et al., 2013) miRNA
    838..864     -  ncRNA          5' miR-155: sequence upstream of the precursor of mouse miR-155 microRNA (Uva et al., 2013) miRNA
    871..912     -  ncRNA          3' miR-155: sequence downstream of the precursor of mouse miR-155 microRNA (Uva et al., 2013) miRNA
    976..1002    -  ncRNA          5' miR-155: sequence upstream of the precursor of mouse miR-155 microRNA (Uva et al., 2013) miRNA
   1073..1089    -  CDS            SV40 NLS (fragment): nuclear localization signal of SV40 (simian virus 40) large T antigen
   1129..1836    -  CDS            mCherry: mCherry is a basic (constitutively fluorescent) red fluorescent protein published in 2004, derived from Discosoma sp.. It is reported to be a very rapidly-maturing monomer with low acid sensitivity.
   1849..1868    -  promoter       PLtetO-1 promoter (fragment): modified phage lambda PL promoter with tet operator sites (Lutz and Bujard, 1997)
   1870..1889    -  promoter       PLtetO-1 promoter (fragment): modified phage lambda PL promoter with tet operator sites (Lutz and Bujard, 1997)
   1891..2094    -  promoter       CMV promoter: human cytomegalovirus (CMV) immediate early promoter
   2095..2242    -  enhancer       CMV enhancer (fragment): human cytomegalovirus immediate early enhancer; contains an 18-bp deletion relative to the standard CMV enhancer
   2274..2325    +  promoter       CMVd2 promoter: truncated human cytomegalovirus (CMV) immediate early promoter that yields moderately reduced expression relative to the full-length promoter
   2327..2346    +  promoter       PLtetO-1 promoter (fragment): modified phage lambda PL promoter with tet operator sites (Lutz and Bujard, 1997)
   2348..2367    +  promoter       PLtetO-1 promoter (fragment): modified phage lambda PL promoter with tet operator sites (Lutz and Bujard, 1997)
   2402..2418    +  CDS            TEV site (fragment): tobacco etch virus (TEV) protease recognition and cleavage site
   2487..2513    +  CDS            3xFLAG (fragment): three tandem FLAG® epitope tags
   2548..2772    +  polyA_signal   bGH poly(A) signal: bovine growth hormone polyadenylation signal
   2776..2797    +  promoter       SV40 promoter (fragment): SV40 enhancer and early promoter
   2818..3051    +  rep_origin     f1 ori (fragment) (sequence partly withheld): f1 bacteriophage origin of replication; arrow indicates direction of (+) strand synthesis
   3056..3103    +  protein_bind   FRT: FLP-mediated recombination occurs in the 8-bp core sequence TCTAGAAA (Turan and Bode, 2011). FLP recombinase from the Saccharomyces cerevisiae 2μ plasmid
   3111..4133    +  CDS            HygR: aminoglycoside phosphotransferase from E. coli; aph(4)-Ia; confers resistance to hygromycin
   4143..4268    +  CDS            ble (fragment): BLE_KLEPN - Experimental evidence at protein level: Swiss-Prot protein existence level 1. Binding protein with a strong affinity to the bleomycin family of antibiotics. Binds to CL990; an antimitotic-antibiotic compound. From Klebsiella pneumoniae.
   4263..4384    +  polyA_signal   SV40 poly(A) signal: SV40 polyadenylation signal
   4457..4473    -  protein_bind   lac operator: The lac repressor binds to the lac operator to inhibit transcription in E. coli. This inhibition can be relieved by adding lactose or isopropyl-β-D-thiogalactopyranoside (IPTG). lac repressor encoded by lacI
   4481..4511    -  promoter       lac promoter: promoter for the E. coli lac operon
   4526..4547    -  protein_bind   CAP binding site: CAP binding activates transcription in the presence of cAMP. E. coli catabolite activator protein
   4560..4652    -  CDS            lacI (fragment): lac repressor; lacI; The lac repressor binds to the lac operator to inhibit transcription in E. coli. This inhibition can be relieved by adding lactose or isopropyl-β-D-thiogalactopyranoside (IPTG).
   4835..5423    -  rep_origin     ori: high-copy-number ColE1/pMB1/pBR322/pUC origin of replication
   5594..6454    -  CDS            AmpR: β-lactamase; bla; confers resistance to ampicillin, carbenicillin, and related antibiotics
   6455..6559    -  promoter       AmpR promoter: bla
>Addgene plasmid #105813 | pKK-RNAi-nucCHERRYmiR-TEV-FLAG | addgene full sequence | sequence record 204858 | Addgene NGS Result
CGGGAGATCCGCTGTGGAATGTGTGTCAGTTAGGGTGTGGAAAGTCCCCAGGCTCCCCAGCAGGCAGAAG
TATGCAAAGCATGCATCTCAATTAGTCAGCAACCAGGTGTGGAAAGTCCCCAGGCTCCCCAGCAGGCAGA
AGTATGCAAAGCATGCATCTCAATTAGTCAGCAACCATAGTCCCGCCCCTAACTCCGCCCATCCCGCCCC
TAACTCCGCCCAGTTCCGCCCATTCTCCGCTCCATCGTTCAGATCCTTATCGATGCTATGGCAGGGCCTG
CCGCCCCGACGTTGGCTGCGAGCCCTGGGCCTTCACCCGAACTTGGGGGGTGGGGTGGGGAAAAGGAAGA
AACGCGGGCGTATTGGCCCCAATGGGGTCACGGTGGGGTATCGACAGAGTGCCAGCCCTGGGACCGAACC
CCGCGTTTATGAACAAACGACCCAACACCCGTGCGTTTTATTCTGTCTTTTTATTGCCGTCATAGCGCGG
GTTCCTTCCGGTATTGTCTCCTTCCGTGTTTCAGTTAGCCTCCCCCATCAGCGAACCGCGGGCCCTCTAG
ATCACTAGATATGACGCGTGCGGCCGCAGATCTGGGCCATTTGTTCCATGTGAGTGCTAGTAACAGGCCT
TGTGTCCTGAAATGTACTGCGTGGAGACGTCAGTCAGTGGCCAAAACGTCTCCACGCGCAGTACATTTCA
GCATACAGCCTTCAGCAAGCCTCCAGGATCTGGGCCATTTGTTCCATGTGAGTGCTAGTAACAGGCCTTG
TGTCCTGAAATGTACTGCGTGGAGACGTCAGTCAGTGGCCAAAACGTCTCCACGCGCAGTACATTTCAGC
ATACAGCCTTCAGCAAGCCTCCAGGATCTGGGCCATTTGTTCCATGTGAGTGCTAGTAACAGGCCTTGTG
TCCTGAAATGTACTGCGTGGAGACGTCAGTCAGTGGCCAAAACGTCTCCACGCGCAGTACATTTCAGCAT
ACAGCCTTCAGCAAGCCTCCAGGATCACTTAAGACTAGCGCTCCAATTGCACTACCTCCTCTTACTACAC
CTTGCGTTTCTTCTTTGGGTCGACCTTTCTCTTCTTTTTAGGGTCCACCTTCCGCTTTTTCTTGGGGTCT
GCTGCGGCCTTGTACAGCTCGTCCATGCCGCCGGTGGAGTGGCGGCCCTCGGCGCGTTCGTACTGTTCCA
CGATGGTGTAGTCCTCGTTGTGGGAGGTGATGTCCAACTTGATGTTGACGTTGTAGGCGCCGGGCAGCTG
CACGGGCTTCTTGGCCTTGTAGGTGGTCTTGACCTCAGCGTCGTAGTGGCCGCCGTCCTTCAGCTTCAGC
CTCTGCTTGATCTCGCCCTTCAGGGCGCCGTCCTCGGGGTACATCCGCTCGGAGGAGGCCTCCCAGCCCA
TGGTCTTCTTCTGCATTACGGGGCCGTCGGAGGGGAAGTTGGTGCCGCGCAGCTTCACCTTGTAGATGAA
CTCGCCGTCCTGCAGGGAGGAGTCCTGGGTCACGGTCACCACGCCGCCGTCCTCGAAGTTCATCACGCGC
TCCCACTTGAAGCCCTCGGGGAAGGACAGCTTCAAGTAGTCGGGGATGTCGGCGGGGTGCTTCACGTAGG
CCTTGGAGCCGTACATGAACTGAGGGGACAGGATGTCCCAGGCGAAGGGCAGGGGGCCACCCTTGGTCAC
CTTCAGCTTGGCGGTCTGGGTGCCCTCGTAGGGGCGGCCCTCGCCCTCGCCCTCGATCTCGAACTCGTGG
CCGTTCACGGAGCCCTCCATGTGCACCTTGAAGCGCATGAACTCCTTGATGATGGCCATGTTATCCTCCT
CGCCCTTGCTCACCATGGTCCTAGGACGATCTCTATCACTGATAGGGAGATCTCTATCACTGATAGGGAG
AGCTCTGCTTATATAGACCTCCCACCGTACACGCCTACCGCCCATTTGCGTCAATGGGGCGGAGTTGTTA
CGACATTTTGGAAAGTCCCGTTGATTTTGGTGCCAAAACAAACTCCCATTGACGTCAATGGGGTGGAGAC
TTGGAAATCCCCGTGAGTCAAACCGCTATCCACGCCCATTGATGTACTGCCAAAACCGCATCACCATGGT
AATAGCGATGACTAATACGTAGATGTACTGCCAAGTAGGAAAGTCCCATAAGGTCATGTACTGGGCATAA
TGCCAGGCGGGCCATTTACCGTCATTGACGTCAATAGGGGGCGTACTTGGCATATGATACACTTGATGTA
CTCTAGAAAATGTCGTAACAACTCCGCCCCATTGACGCAAATGGGCGGTAGGCGTGTACGGTGGGAGGTC
TATATAAGCAGAGCTCTCCCTATCAGTGATAGAGATCTCCCTATCAGTGATAGAGATCGTCGGATCTAAG
CTTGGTACCGAGCTCGGATCCGAAAACCTGTACTTCCAAGGAACCGGTGGTCACCTGTACAATCGATCCT
GCAGGAGCTAGCGAGAATTTGTATTTTCAGGGTGATATCGATTACAAGGATGACGACGATAAGTAGCTCG
AGGTTTAAACCCGCTGATCAGCCTCGACTGTGCCTTCTAGTTGCCAGCCATCTGTTGTTTGCCCCTCCCC
CGTGCCTTCCTTGACCCTGGAAGGTGCCACTCCCACTGTCCTTTCCTAATAAAATGAGGAAATTGTATCG
CATTGTCTGAGTAGGTGTCATTCTATTCTGGGGGGTGGGGTGGGGCAGGACAGCAAGGGGGAGGATTGGG
AAGACAATAGCAGGCATGCTGGGGATGCGGTGGGCTCTATGGCTTCTGAGGCGGAAAGAACCAGCTGGGG
CTCTAGGGGGTATCCCC
[124 nt withheld, positions 2818-2941]
C
[91 nt withheld, positions 2943-3033]
AGGGTGATGGTTCACGTACCTAGAAGTTCCTATTCCGAAGTTCCTATTCTCTAGAAAGTATAGGAACTTC
CTTGGCCAAAAAGCCTGAACTCACCGCGACGTCTGTCGAGAAGTTTCTGATCGAAAAGTTCGACAGCGTC
TCCGACCTGATGCAGCTCTCGGAGGGCGAAGAATCTCGTGCTTTCAGCTTCGATGTAGGAGGGCGTGGAT
ATGTCCTGCGGGTAAATAGCTGCGCCGATGGTTTCTACAAAGATCGTTATGTTTATCGGCACTTTGCATC
GGCCGCGCTCCCGATTCCGGAAGTGCTTGACATTGGGGAATTCAGCGAGAGCCTGACCTATTGCATCTCC
CGCCGTGCACAGGGTGTCACGTTGCAAGACCTGCCTGAAACCGAACTGCCCGCTGTTCTGCAGCCGGTCG
CGGAGGCCATGGATGCGATCGCTGCGGCCGATCTTAGCCAGACGAGCGGGTTCGGCCCATTCGGACCGCA
AGGAATCGGTCAATACACTACATGGCGTGATTTCATATGCGCGATTGCTGATCCCCATGTGTATCACTGG
CAAACTGTGATGGACGACACCGTCAGTGCGTCCGTCGCGCAGGCTCTCGATGAGCTGATGCTTTGGGCCG
AGGACTGCCCCGAAGTCCGGCACCTCGTGCACGCGGATTTCGGCTCCAACAATGTCCTGACGGACAATGG
CCGCATAACAGCGGTCATTGACTGGAGCGAGGCGATGTTCGGGGATTCCCAATACGAGGTCGCCAACATC
TTCTTCTGGAGGCCGTGGTTGGCTTGTATGGAGCAGCAGACGCGCTACTTCGAGCGGAGGCATCCGGAGC
TTGCAGGATCGCCGCGGCTCCGGGCGTATATGCTCCGCATTGGTCTTGACCAACTCTATCAGAGCTTGGT
TGACGGCAATTTCGATGATGCAGCTTGGGCGCAGGGTCGATGCGACGCAATCGTCCGATCCGGAGCCGGG
ACTGTCGGGCGTACACAAATCGCCCGCAGAAGCGCGGCCGTCTGGACCGATGGCTGTGTAGAAGTACTCG
CCGATAGTGGAAACCGACGCCCCAGCACTCGTCCGAGGGCAAAGGAATAGCACGTACTACGAGATTTCGA
TTCCACCGCCGCCTTCTATGAAAGGTTGGGCTTCGGAATCGTTTTCCGGGACGCCGGCTGGATGATCCTC
CAGCGCGGGGATCTCATGCTGGAGTTCTTCGCCCACCCCAACTTGTTTATTGCAGCTTATAATGGTTACA
AATAAAGCAATAGCATCACAAATTTCACAAATAAAGCATTTTTTTCACTGCATTCTAGTTGTGGTTTGTC
CAAACTCATCAATGTATCTTATCATGTCTGTATACCGTCGACCTCTAGCTAGAGCTTGGCGTAATCATGG
TCATAGCTGTTTCCTGTGTGAAATTGTTATCCGCTCACAATTCCACACAACATACGAGCCGGAAGCATAA
AGTGTAAAGCCTGGGGTGCCTAATGAGTGAGCTAACTCACATTAATTGCGTTGCGCTCACTGCCCGCTTT
CCAGTCGGGAAACCTGTCGTGCCAGCTGCATTAATGAATCGGCCAACGCGCGGGGAGAGGCGGTTTGCGT
ATTGGGCGCTCTTCCGCTTCCTCGCTCACTGACTCGCTGCGCTCGGTCGTTCGGCTGCGGCGAGCGGTAT
CAGCTCACTCAAAGGCGGTAATACGGTTATCCACAGAATCAGGGGATAACGCAGGAAAGAACATGTGAGC
AAAAGGCCAGCAAAAGGCCAGGAACCGTAAAAAGGCCGCGTTGCTGGCGTTTTTCCATAGGCTCCGCCCC
CCTGACGAGCATCACAAAAATCGACGCTCAAGTCAGAGGTGGCGAAACCCGACAGGACTATAAAGATACC
AGGCGTTTCCCCCTGGAAGCTCCCTCGTGCGCTCTCCTGTTCCGACCCTGCCGCTTACCGGATACCTGTC
CGCCTTTCTCCCTTCGGGAAGCGTGGCGCTTTCTCATAGCTCACGCTGTAGGTATCTCAGTTCGGTGTAG
GTCGTTCGCTCCAAGCTGGGCTGTGTGCACGAACCCCCCGTTCAGCCCGACCGCTGCGCCTTATCCGGTA
ACTATCGTCTTGAGTCCAACCCGGTAAGACACGACTTATCGCCACTGGCAGCAGCCACTGGTAACAGGAT
TAGCAGAGCGAGGTATGTAGGCGGTGCTACAGAGTTCTTGAAGTGGTGGCCTAACTACGGCTACACTAGA
AGAACAGTATTTGGTATCTGCGCTCTGCTGAAGCCAGTTACCTTCGGAAAAAGAGTTGGTAGCTCTTGAT
CCGGCAAACAAACCACCGCTGGTAGCGGTGGTTTTTTTGTTTGCAAGCAGCAGATTACGCGCAGAAAAAA
AGGATCTCAAGAAGATCCTTTGATCTTTTCTACGGGGTCTGACGCTCAGTGGAACGAAAACTCACGTTAA
GGGATTTTGGTCATGAGATTATCAAAAAGGATCTTCACCTAGATCCTTTTAAATTAAAAATGAAGTTTTA
AATCAATCTAAAGTATATATGAGTAAACTTGGTCTGACAGTTACCAATGCTTAATCAGTGAGGCACCTAT
CTCAGCGATCTGTCTATTTCGTTCATCCATAGTTGCCTGACTCCCCGTCGTGTAGATAACTACGATACGG
GAGGGCTTACCATCTGGCCCCAGTGCTGCAATGATACCGCGAGACCCACGCTCACCGGCTCCAGATTTAT
CAGCAATAAACCAGCCAGCCGGAAGGGCCGAGCGCAGAAGTGGTCCTGCAACTTTATCCGCCTCCATCCA
GTCTATTAATTGTTGCCGGGAAGCTAGAGTAAGTAGTTCGCCAGTTAATAGTTTGCGCAACGTTGTTGCC
ATTGCTACAGGCATCGTGGTGTCACGCTCGTCGTTTGGTATGGCTTCATTCAGCTCCGGTTCCCAACGAT
CAAGGCGAGTTACATGATCCCCCATGTTGTGCAAAAAAGCGGTTAGCTCCTTCGGTCCTCCGATCGTTGT
CAGAAGTAAGTTGGCCGCAGTGTTATCACTCATGGTTATGGCAGCACTGCATAATTCTCTTACTGTCATG
CCATCCGTAAGATGCTTTTCTGTGACTGGTGAGTACTCAACCAAGTCATTCTGAGAATAGTGTATGCGGC
GACCGAGTTGCTCTTGCCCGGCGTCAATACGGGATAATACCGCGCCACATAGCAGAACTTTAAAAGTGCT
CATCATTGGAAAACGTTCTTCGGGGCGAAAACTCTCAAGGATCTTACCGCTGTTGAGATCCAGTTCGATG
TAACCCACTCGTGCACCCAACTGATCTTCAGCATCTTTTACTTTCACCAGCGTTTCTGGGTGAGCAAAAA
CAGGAAGGCAAAATGCCGCAAAAAAGGGAATAAGGGCGACACGGAAATGTTGAATACTCATACTCTTCCT
TTTTCAATATTATTGAAGCATTTATCAGGGTTATTGTCTCATGAGCGGATACATATTTGAATGTATTTAG
AAAAATAAACAAATAGGGGTTCCGCGCACATTTCCCCGAAAAGTGCCACCTGACGTCGACGGAT
