>Addgene plasmid #105813 | pKK-RNAi-nucCHERRYmiR-TEV-FLAG | addgene partial sequence | sequence record 204857 | TK-pA-R 5'-ttgtctccttccgtgtttca-3'
TCTAGATCACTAGATATGACGCGTGCGGCCGCAGATCTGGGCCATTTGTTCCATGTGAGTGCTAGTAACA
GGCCTTGTGTCCTGAAATGTACTGCGTGGAGACGTCAGTCAGTGGCCAAAACGTCTCCACGCGCAGTACA
TTTCAGCATACAGCCTTCAGCAAGCCTCCAGGATCTGGGCCATTTGTTCCATGTGAGTGCTAGTAACAGG
CCTTGTGTCCTGAAATGTACTGCGTGGAGACGTCAGTCAGTGGCCAAAACGTCTCCACGCGCAGTACATT
TCAGCATACAGCCTTCAGCAAGCCTCCAGGATCTGGGCCATTTGTTCCATGTGAGTGCTAGTAACAGGCC
TTGTGTCCTGAAATGTACTGCGTGGAGACGTCAGTCAGTGGCCAAAACGTCTCCACGCGCAGTACATTTC
AGCATACAGCCTTCAGCAAGCCTCCAGGATCACTTAAGACTAGCGCTCCAATTGCACTACCTCCTCTTAC
TACACCTTGCGTTTCTTCTTTGGGTCGACCTTTCTCTTCTTTTTAGGGTCCACCTTCCGCTTTTTCTTGG
GGTCTGCTGCGGCCTTGTACAGCTCGTCCATGCCGCCGGTGGAGTGGCGGCCCTCGGCGCGTTCGTACTG
TTCCACGATGGTGTAGTCCTCGTTGTGGGAGGTGATGTCCAACTTGATGTTGACGTTGTAGGCGCCGGGC
AGCTGCACGGGC
